>Addgene plasmid #27729 | pUT1139-HQ858683 | depositor full sequence | sequence record 13033 | Author sequence
CAAATAATGATTTTATTTTGACTGATAGTGACCTGTTCGTTGCAACAAATTGATGAGCAATGCTTTTTTA
TAATGCCAACTTTGTACAAAAAAGCAGGCTCCGCGGCCGCCCCCTTCACCATGCTGCTGAACCCGGCGTC
AGAGGCGTCGGTGCTAGACACCATCCGGCAGCACCTCCTCGAGGAGCCAGCCGACGAGAGCTTCGGGAGC
CTGGTGGCGGACCAGTGGAGCGGCTCGCTCCCGTTCCGCACCGACGACGCCGACGACATGGTGGTGTTCG
GGGCGCTGCAGGACGCCTTCGCCTACGGCTGGCTGCCCGACGGCTCATTCGTGCACGTGAAGCCCGAGCC
GGTGCGGTCCCCCGACTCGTCCTCCTACCCCTGCTCCTACGACGGCTCACCCTGCTTCGGCCTCCTGGAC
CCGGAGCCGCCGCTGACGCCCGGCACCACCACGCCCAGTAGTAGGGGGCAGGAGGAGGCCGCGGCGGCCA
TGGCCCGGGGCAAGCACTACAGGGGGGTGAGGCAGCGCCCGTGGGGCAAGTTCGCGGCGGAGATCAGGGA
CCCCGCCAGGAACGGCGCGCGCGTCTGGCTCGGCACGTACGACACCGCCGAGGACGCCGCGCTCGCCTAC
GACCGCGCCGCCTACCGCATGCGCGGCTCGCGCGCGCTCCTCAACTTCCCGCTCCGCATCGGCTCCGGGG
ACAAGCGCCCGTCGCCGGCGCCGCCCGAGCCCGCCACCTCCTCGGACTCCTCCTCGTCTTCGGCCAGCGG
CTCGCACAAGAGGCGGAAGCGAGGCGAGGCCGCGGCTGCCAACATGGCCATGGCGCTGGTGCCCCCGCCC
TCCCAGCTTAACCGGCCGGCCCAGCCGTGGTTCCCTGCCGCGCCGGTCGAGCAGGCGGCGATGGCTCCGC
GCGTGGAGCAGATCGTCGTCAAGGGTGGGCGCGCCGACCCAGCTTTCTTGTACAAAGTTGGCATTATAAG
AAAGCATTGCTTATCAATTTGTTGCAACGAACAGGTCACTATCAGTCAAAATAAAATCATTATTTGCCAT
CCAGCTGATATCCCCTATAGTGAGTCGTATTACATGGTCATAGCTGTTTCCTGGCAGCTCTGGCCCGTGT
CTCAAAATCTCTGATGTTACATTGCACAAGATAAAAATATATCATCATGAACAATAAAACTGTCTGCTTA
CATAAACAGTAATACAAGGGGTGTTATGAGCCATATTCAACGGGAAACGTCGAGGCCGCGATTAAATTCC
AACATGGATGCTGATTTATATGGGTATAAATGGGCTCGCGATAATGTCGGGCAATCAGGTGCGACAATCT
ATCGCTTGTATGGGAAGCCCGATGCGCCAGAGTTGTTTCTGAAACATGGCAAAGGTAGCGTTGCCAATGA
TGTTACAGATGAGATGGTCAGACTAAACTGGCTGACGGAATTTATGCCTCTTCCGACCATCAAGCATTTT
ATCCGTACTCCTGATGATGCATGGTTACTCACCACTGCGATCCCCGGAAAAACAGCATTCCAGGTATTAG
AAGAATATCCTGATTCAGGTGAAAATATTGTTGATGCGCTGGCAGTGTTCCTGCGCCGGTTGCATTCGAT
TCCTGTTTGTAATTGTCCTTTTAACAGCGATCGCGTATTTCGTCTCGCTCAGGCGCAATCACGAATGAAT
AACGGTTTGGTTGATGCGAGTGATTTTGATGACGAGCGTAATGGCTGGCCTGTTGAACAAGTCTGGAAAG
AAATGCATAAACTTTTGCCATTCTCACCGGATTCAGTCGTCACTCATGGTGATTTCTCACTTGATAACCT
TATTTTTGACGAGGGGAAATTAATAGGTTGTATTGATGTTGGACGAGTCGGAATCGCAGACCGATACCAG
GATCTTGCCATCCTATGGAACTGCCTCGGTGAGTTTTCTCCTTCATTACAGAAACGGCTTTTTCAAAAAT
ATGGTATTGATAATCCTGATATGAATAAATTGCAGTTTCATTTGATGCTCGATGAGTTTTTCTAATCAGA
ATTGGTTAATTGGTTGTAACACTGGCAGAGCATTACGCTGACTTGACGGGACGGCGCAAGCTCATGACCA
AAATCCCTTAACGTGAGTTACGCGTCGTTCCACTGAGCGTCAGACCCCGTAGAAAAGATCAAAGGATCTT
CTTGAGATCCTTTTTTTCTGCGCGTAATCTGCTGCTTGCAAACAAAAAAACCACCGCTACCAGCGGTGGT
TTGTTTGCCGGATCAAGAGCTACCAACTCTTTTTCCGAAGGTAACTGGCTTCAGCAGAGCGCAGATACCA
AATACTGTCCTTCTAGTGTAGCCGTAGTTAGGCCACCACTTCAAGAACTCTGTAGCACCGCCTACATACC
TCGCTCTGCTAATCCTGTTACCAGTGGCTGCTGCCAGTGGCGATAAGTCGTGTCTTACCGGGTTGGACTC
AAGACGATAGTTACCGGATAAGGCGCAGCGGTCGGGCTGAACGGGGGGTTCGTGCACACAGCCCAGCTTG
GAGCGAACGACCTACACCGAACTGAGATACCTACAGCGTGAGCATTGAGAAAGCGCCACGCTTCCCGAAG
GGAGAAAGGCGGACAGGTATCCGGTAAGCGGCAGGGTCGGAACAGGAGAGCGCACGAGGGAGCTTCCAGG
GGGAAACGCCTGGTATCTTTATAGTCCTGTCGGGTTTCGCCACCTCTGACTTGAGCGTCGATTTTTGTGA
TGCTCGTCAGGGGGGCGGAGCCTATGGAAAAACGCCAGCAACGCGGCCTTTTTACGGTTCCTGGCCTTTT
GCTGGCCTTTTGCTCACATGTTCTTTCCTGCGTTATCCCCTGATTCTGTGGATAACCGTATTACCGCCTT
TGAGTGAGCTGATACCGCTCGCCGCAGCCGAACGACCGAGCGCAGCGAGTCAGTGAGCGAGGAAGCGGAA
GAGCGCCCAATACGCAAACCGCCTCTCCCCGCGCGTTGGCCGATTCATTAATGCAGCTGGCACGACAGGT
TTCCCGACTGGAAAGCGGGCAGTGAGCGCAACGCAATTAATACGCGTACCGCTAGCCAGGAAGAGTTTGT
AGAAACGCAAAAAGGCCATCCGTCAGGATGGCCTTCTGCTTAGTTTGATGCCTGGCAGTTTATGGCGGGC
GTCCTGCCCGCCACCCTCCGGGCCGTTGCTTCACAACGTTCAAATCCGCTCCCGGCGGATTTGTCCTACT
CAGGAGAGCGTTCACCGACAAACAACAGATAAAACGAAAGGCCCAGTCTTCCGACTGAGCCTTTCGTTTT
ATTTGATGCCTGGCAGTTCCCTACTCTCGCGTTAACGCTAGCATGGATGTTTTCCCAGTCACGACGTTGT
AAAACGACGGCCAGTCTTAAGCTCGGGCCC
Features (pLannotate 1.2.2; 10 found; start..end, strand, type, name):
      1..100     +  protein_bind   attL1: mutant version of attL; recombination site for the Gateway® LR reaction LR Clonase™
    199..711     +  CDS            ERF2 (fragment): ERF2_TOBAC - Also known as ERF-2. Experimental evidence at transcript level: Swiss-Prot protein existence level 2. Acts as a transcriptional activator and may be involved in disease resistance pathways. Binds to the GCC-box pathogenesis-related promoter element. Involved in the regulation of gene expression by stress factors and by components of stress signal transduction pathways mediated by ethylene, that seems to depend on a protein kinase cascade, and to be influenced by methyl-jasmonate. From Nicotiana tabacum (Common tobacco).
    947..1046    -  protein_bind   attL2: mutant version of attL; recombination site for the Gateway® LR reaction LR Clonase™
   1064..1082    -  promoter       T7 promoter: promoter for bacteriophage T7 RNA polymerase
   1216..2025    +  CDS            KanR: aminoglycoside phosphotransferase; aph(3')-Ia; confers resistance to kanamycin in bacteria or G418 (Geneticin®) in eukaryotes
   2172..2760    +  rep_origin     ori: high-copy-number ColE1/pMB1/pBR322/pUC origin of replication
   2943..3035    +  CDS            lacI (fragment): lac repressor; lacI; The lac repressor binds to the lac operator to inhibit transcription in E. coli. This inhibition can be relieved by adding lactose or isopropyl-β-D-thiogalactopyranoside (IPTG).
   3090..3117    -  terminator     rrnB T2 terminator: transcription terminator T2 from the E. coli rrnB gene
   3249..3292    +  terminator     rrnB T1 terminator: Escherichia coli rrnB; transcription terminator T1 from the E. coli rrnB gene
   3339..3375    -  CDS            lacZα (fragment): LacZα fragment of β-galactosidase; lacZ fragment
