[The description below was written by a language model from this plasmid's Addgene catalogue record and pLannotate feature annotations shown in this document.]
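Description:
pUT1139-HQ858683 is a Gateway entry clone built on the Invitrogen pENTR/D backbone. It carries the coding sequence of a maize (Zea mays) AP2-EREBP family transcription factor and belongs to the Maize TFome collection of transcription factor open reading frames for functional genomics. The plasmid is propagated in E. coli under kanamycin selection, conferred by an aph(3')-Ia aminoglycoside phosphotransferase gene. It replicates from a ColE1/pUC-type origin. The catalogue lists the plasmid as low copy, whereas the feature annotation describes this origin class as high copy. The depositor's full sequence is 3,390 nt, which matches the stated 2,580 bp backbone plus the 810 bp insert.

According to the depositor, the coding sequence was PCR-amplified from a full-length cDNA template and cloned with its native stop codon. Downstream expression clones can therefore carry N-terminal fusions, but C-terminal tags would not be read through. The ORF lies between attL1 and attL2, the sites that LR Clonase recombines with attR sites to move the insert directionally into a Gateway destination vector. Automated annotation labels part of the insert as a fragment resembling tobacco ERF2, a GCC-box-binding ethylene response factor. This is a similarity hit to a related AP2/ERF-type protein, consistent with the stated family, and does not indicate a tobacco origin.

The rrnB T1 and T2 terminators sit upstream of the attL1 side and shield the insert from read-through transcription from the backbone. A T7 promoter lies beyond attL2 and points back toward the insert. The entry vector has no plant or other eukaryotic promoter, so the clone serves as a sequence-verified ORF source, not as an expression construct. The short lacI and lacZα fragments are backbone remnants.
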