Addgene plasmid #27729: pUT1139-HQ858683
Depositing lab: John Gray & Erich Grotewold. Depositing organization: University of Toledo. Publication: The Maize TFome--development of a transcription factor open reading frame collection for functional genomics. Burdo B, Gray J, Goetting-Minesky MP, Wittler B, Hunt M, Li T, Velliquette D, Thomas J, Gentzel I, dos Santos Brito M, Mejia-Guerra MK, Connolly LN, Qaisi D, Li W, Casas MI, Doseff AI, Grotewold E. Plant J. 2014 Oct;80(2):356-66. doi: 10.1111/tpj.12623. Epub 2014 Aug 26. PubMed 25053252.
Backbone
  Vector backbone: pENTR/D
  Backbone manufacturer: Invitrogen
  Backbone size w/o insert (bp): 2580
  Vector type: Entry vector
Growth in bacteria
  Bacterial resistance: Kanamycin, 50 μg/mL
  Growth temperature: 37°C
  Growth strain: DH5alpha
  Growth instructions: E. coli TOP10
  Copy number: Low Copy
Gene/Insert
  Gene/Insert name: AP2-EREBP transcription factor from EE177657
  Species: Zea mays
  Insert size (bp): 810
  GenBank ID: HQ858683
  Cloning method: Restriction Enzyme
  Sequencing primers: 5′ M13 For; 3′ M13 Rev
Terms and licenses: Academic/Nonprofit Terms; Industry Terms: Not Available to Industry
Depositor comments: This CDS was amplified using PCR from a full length cDNA template from the Maize Full-length cDNA Project (www.maizecdna.org) and the PCR product included the stop codon. The PCR product was cloned into a Gateway pENTR/D vector. Further information on this gene may be obtained at www.grassius.org using the GenBank number. (The second half of the plasmid name is the GenBank Number for the sequence of the insert)
How to cite: pUT1139-HQ858683 was a gift from John Gray & Erich Grotewold (Addgene plasmid # 27729 ; http://n2t.net/addgene:27729 ; RRID:Addgene_27729)
