>Addgene plasmid #27729 | pUT1139-HQ858683 | addgene partial sequence | sequence record 34055 | 27729 with M13pUC-fwd
ATGATTTTATTTTGACTGATAGTGACCTGTTCGTTGCAACAAATTGATGAGCAATGCTTTTTTATAATGC
CAACTTTGTACAAAAAAGCAGGCTCCGCGGCCGCCCCCTTCACCATGCTGCTGAACCCGGCGTCAGAGGC
GTCGGTGCTAGACACCATCCGGCAGCACCTCCTCGAGGAGCCAGCCGACGAGAGCTTCGGGAGCCTGGTG
GCGGACCAGTGGAGCGGCTCGCTCCCGTTCCGCACCGACGACGCCGACGACATGGTGGTGTTCGGGGCGC
TGCAGGACGCCTTCGCCTACGGCTGGCTGCCCGACGGCTCATTCGTGCACGTGAAGCCCGAGCCGGTGCG
GTCCCCCGACTCGTCCTCCTACCCCTGCTCCTACGACGGCTCACCCTGCTTCGGCCTCCTGGACCCGGAG
CCGCCGCTGACGCCCGGCACCACCACGCCCAGTAGTAGGGGGCAGGAGGAGGCCGCGGCGGCCATGGCCC
GGGGCAAGCACTACAGGGGGGTGAGGCAGCGCCCGTGGGGCAAGTTCGCGGCGGAGATCAGGGACCCCGC
CAGGAACGGCGCGCGCGTCTGGCTCGGCACGTACGACACCGCCGAGGACGCCGCGCTCGCCTACGACCGC
GCCGCCTACCGCATGCGCGGCTCGCGCGCGCTCCTCAACTTCCCGCTCCGCATCGGCTCCGGGGACAAGC
GCCCGTCGCCGGCGCCGCCCGAGCCCGCCACCTCCTCGGACTCCTCCTCGTCTTC
